>Addgene plasmid #200645 | pcDNA3 Split SNORA40 | depositor full sequence | sequence record 389245 | pcDNA3 Split SNORA40 sequence 6625 bps
GACGGATCGGGAGATCTCCCGATCCCCTATGGTCGACTCTCAGTACAATCTGCTCTGATGCCGCATAGTT
AAGCCAGTATCTGCTCCCTGCTTGTGTGTTGGAGGTCGCTGAGTAGTGCGCGAGCAAAATTTAAGCTACA
ACAAGGCAAGGCTTGACCGACAATTGCATGAAGAATCTGCTTAGGGTTAGGCGTTTTGCGCTGCTTCGCG
ATGTACGGGCCAGATATACGCGTTGACATTGATTATTGACTAGTTATTAATAGTAATCAATTACGGGGTC
ATTAGTTCATAGCCCATATATGGAGTTCCGCGTTACATAACTTACGGTAAATGGCCCGCCTGGCTGACCG
CCCAACGACCCCCGCCCATTGACGTCAATAATGACGTATGTTCCCATAGTAACGCCAATAGGGACTTTCC
ATTGACGTCAATGGGTGGACTATTTACGGTAAACTGCCCACTTGGCAGTACATCAAGTGTATCATATGCC
AAGTACGCCCCCTATTGACGTCAATGACGGTAAATGGCCCGCCTGGCATTATGCCCAGTACATGACCTTA
TGGGACTTTCCTACTTGGCAGTACATCTACGTATTAGTCATCGCTATTACCATGGTGATGCGGTTTTGGC
AGTACATCAATGGGCGTGGATAGCGGTTTGACTCACGGGGATTTCCAAGTCTCCACCCCATTGACGTCAA
TGGGAGTTTGTTTTGGCACCAAAATCAACGGGACTTTCCAAAATGTCGTAACAACTCCGCCCCATTGACG
CAAATGGGCGGTAGGCGTGTACGGTGGGAGGTCTATATAAGCAGAGCTCTCTGGCTAACTAGAGAACCCA
CTGCTTACTGGCTTATCGAAATTAATACGACTCACTATAGGGAGACCCAAGCTTGGTACCATGGTGAGCA
AGGGCGAGGAGCTGTTCACCGGGGTGGTGCCCATCCTGGTCGAGCTGGACGGCGACGTAAACGGCCACAA
GTTCAGCGTGTCCGGCGAGGGCGAGGGCGATGCCACCTACGGCAAGCTGACCCTGAAGTTCATCTGCACC
ACCGGCAAGCTGCCCGTGCCCTGGCCCACCCTCGTGACCACCCTGACCTACGGCGTGCAGTGCTTCAGCC
GCTACCCCGACCACATGAAGCAGCACGACTTCTTCAAGTCCGCCATGCCCGAAGGCTACGTCCAGGAGCG
CACCATCTTCTTCAAGGACGACGGCAACTACAAGACCCGCGCCGAGGTAAGTATCAAGGTTACAAGACAG
GTTTAAGGAGACCAATAGAAACTGGGCTTGTCGAGACAGAGAAGACTCTTGCGTTTCTCGAGGGATCCCG
TCGCTTACCGGTAAGCGACGAAGCTTAATAAAGGAGCTAGCCTGCAGCCAATTAAGCCGACTGAGTTCCT
TTCCTCATGGGGGCCCAGTGTGCAATGGCTGCAAACAGCAGCTTCCTTGGTAGTGTACGCAGCCTGTTTG
TTGTATGGGTTGCTCTAAGGGACCTTGGAGACAGTCCATATGTACAGAATTCATGATAGGCACCTATTGG
TCTTACTGACATCCACTTTGCCTTTCTCTCCACAGGTGAAGTTCGAGGGCGACACCCTGGTGAACCGCAT
CGAGCTGAAGGGCATCGACTTCAAGGAGGACGGCAACATCCTGGGGCACAAGCTGGAGTACAACTACAAC
AGCCACAACGTCTATATCATGGCCGACAAGCAGAAGAACGGCATCAAGGTGAACTTCAAGATCCGCCACA
ACATCGAGGACGGCAGCGTGCAGCTCGCCGACCACTACCAGCAGAACACCCCCATCGGCGACGGCCCCGT
GCTGCTGCCCGACAACCACTACCTGAGCACCCAGTCCGCCCTGAGCAAAGACCCCAACGAGAAGCGCGAT
CACATGGTCCTGCTGGAGTTCGTGACCGCCGCCGGGATCACTCTCGGCATGGACGAGCTGTACAAGTAAG
ATGAGTTTGGACAAACCACAACTAGAATGCAGTGAAAAAAATGCTTTATTTGTGAAATTTGTGATGCTAT
TGCTTTATTTGTAACCATTATAAGCTGCAATAAACAAGTTAACAACAACAATTGCATTCATTTTATGTTT
CAGGTTCAGGGGGAGGTGTGGGAGGTTTTTTAAAGCAAGTAAAACCTCTACAAATGTGGTATCTAGAGGG
CCCTATTCTATAGTGTCACCTAAATGCTAGAGCTCGCTGATCAGCCTCGACTGTGCCTTCTAGTTGCCAG
CCATCTGTTGTTTGCCCCTCCCCCGTGCCTTCCTTGACCCTGGAAGGTGCCACTCCCACTGTCCTTTCCT
AATAAAATGAGGAAATTGCATCGCATTGTCTGAGTAGGTGTCATTCTATTCTGGGGGGTGGGGTGGGGCA
GGACAGCAAGGGGGAGGATTGGGAAGACAATAGCAGGCATGCTGGGGATGCGGTGGGCTCTATGGCTTCT
GAGGCGGAAAGAACCAGCTGGGGCTCTAGGGGGTATCCCC
[124 nt withheld, positions 2491-2614]
C
[32 nt withheld, positions 2616-2647]
CA
[57 nt withheld, positions 2650-2706]
A
[49 nt withheld, positions 2708-2756]
CCTTTGACGTTGGAGTCCACGTTCTTT
[37 nt withheld, positions 2784-2820]
ACCCTATCTCGGTCTATTCTTTTGATTTATAAGGGATTTTGGGGATTTCGGCCTATTGGTTAAAAAATGA
GCTGATTTAACAAAAATTTAACGCGAATTAATTCTGTGGAATGTGTGTCAGTTAGGGTGTGGAAAGTCCC
CAGGCTCCCCAGGCAGGCAGAAGTATGCAAAGCATGCATCTCAATTAGTCAGCAACCAGGTGTGGAAAGT
CCCCAGGCTCCCCAGCAGGCAGAAGTATGCAAAGCATGCATCTCAATTAGTCAGCAACCATAGTCCCGCC
CCTAACTCCGCCCATCCCGCCCCTAACTCCGCCCAGTTCCGCCCATTCTCCGCCCCATGGCTGACTAATT
TTTTTTATTTATGCAGAGGCCGAGGCCGCCTCTGCCTCTGAGCTATTCCAGAAGTAGTGAGGAGGCTTTT
TTGGAGGCCTAGGCTTTTGCAAAAAGCTCCCGGGAGCTTGTATATCCATTTTCGGATCTGATCAAGAGAC
AGGATGAGGATCGTTTCGCATGATTGAACAAGATGGATTGCACGCAGGTTCTCCGGCCGCTTGGGTGGAG
AGGCTATTCGGCTATGACTGGGCACAACAGACAATCGGCTGCTCTGATGCCGCCGTGTTCCGGCTGTCAG
CGCAGGGGCGCCCGGTTCTTTTTGTCAAGACCGACCTGTCCGGTGCCCTGAATGAACTGCAGGACGAGGC
AGCGCGGCTATCGTGGCTGGCCACGACGGGCGTTCCTTGCGCAGCTGTGCTCGACGTTGTCACTGAAGCG
GGAAGGGACTGGCTGCTATTGGGCGAAGTGCCGGGGCAGGATCTCCTGTCATCTCACCTTGCTCCTGCCG
AGAAAGTATCCATCATGGCTGATGCAATGCGGCGGCTGCATACGCTTGATCCGGCTACCTGCCCATTCGA
CCACCAAGCGAAACATCGCATCGAGCGAGCACGTACTCGGATGGAAGCCGGTCTTGTCGATCAGGATGAT
CTGGACGAAGAGCATCAGGGGCTCGCGCCAGCCGAACTGTTCGCCAGGCTCAAGGCGCGCATGCCCGACG
GCGAGGATCTCGTCGTGACCCATGGCGATGCCTGCTTGCCGAATATCATGGTGGAAAATGGCCGCTTTTC
TGGATTCATCGACTGTGGCCGGCTGGGTGTGGCGGACCGCTATCAGGACATAGCGTTGGCTACCCGTGAT
ATTGCTGAAGAGCTTGGCGGCGAATGGGCTGACCGCTTCCTCGTGCTTTACGGTATCGCCGCTCCCGATT
CGCAGCGCATCGCCTTCTATCGCCTTCTTGACGAGTTCTTCTGAGCGGGACTCTGGGGTTCGAAATGACC
GACCAAGCGACGCCCAACCTGCCATCACGAGATTTCGATTCCACCGCCGCCTTCTATGAAAGGTTGGGCT
TCGGAATCGTTTTCCGGGACGCCGGCTGGATGATCCTCCAGCGCGGGGATCTCATGCTGGAGTTCTTCGC
CCACCCCAACTTGTTTATTGCAGCTTATAATGGTTACAAATAAAGCAATAGCATCACAAATTTCACAAAT
AAAGCATTTTTTTCACTGCATTCTAGTTGTGGTTTGTCCAAACTCATCAATGTATCTTATCATGTCTGTA
TACCGTCGACCTCTAGCTAGAGCTTGGCGTAATCATGGTCATAGCTGTTTCCTGTGTGAAATTGTTATCC
GCTCACAATTCCACACAACATACGAGCCGGAAGCATAAAGTGTAAAGCCTGGGGTGCCTAATGAGTGAGC
TAACTCACATTAATTGCGTTGCGCTCACTGCCCGCTTTCCAGTCGGGAAACCTGTCGTGCCAGCTGCATT
AATGAATCGGCCAACGCGCGGGGAGAGGCGGTTTGCGTATTGGGCGCTCTTCCGCTTCCTCGCTCACTGA
CTCGCTGCGCTCGGTCGTTCGGCTGCGGCGAGCGGTATCAGCTCACTCAAAGGCGGTAATACGGTTATCC
ACAGAATCAGGGGATAACGCAGGAAAGAACATGTGAGCAAAAGGCCAGCAAAAGGCCAGGAACCGTAAAA
AGGCCGCGTTGCTGGCGTTTTTCCATAGGCTCCGCCCCCCTGACGAGCATCACAAAAATCGACGCTCAAG
TCAGAGGTGGCGAAACCCGACAGGACTATAAAGATACCAGGCGTTTCCCCCTGGAAGCTCCCTCGTGCGC
TCTCCTGTTCCGACCCTGCCGCTTACCGGATACCTGTCCGCCTTTCTCCCTTCGGGAAGCGTGGCGCTTT
CTCAATGCTCACGCTGTAGGTATCTCAGTTCGGTGTAGGTCGTTCGCTCCAAGCTGGGCTGTGTGCACGA
ACCCCCCGTTCAGCCCGACCGCTGCGCCTTATCCGGTAACTATCGTCTTGAGTCCAACCCGGTAAGACAC
GACTTATCGCCACTGGCAGCAGCCACTGGTAACAGGATTAGCAGAGCGAGGTATGTAGGCGGTGCTACAG
AGTTCTTGAAGTGGTGGCCTAACTACGGCTACACTAGAAGGACAGTATTTGGTATCTGCGCTCTGCTGAA
GCCAGTTACCTTCGGAAAAAGAGTTGGTAGCTCTTGATCCGGCAAACAAACCACCGCTGGTAGCGGTGGT
TTTTTTGTTTGCAAGCAGCAGATTACGCGCAGAAAAAAAGGATCTCAAGAAGATCCTTTGATCTTTTCTA
CGGGGTCTGACGCTCAGTGGAACGAAAACTCACGTTAAGGGATTTTGGTCATGAGATTATCAAAAAGGAT
CTTCACCTAGATCCTTTTAAATTAAAAATGAAGTTTTAAATCAATCTAAAGTATATATGAGTAAACTTGG
TCTGACAGTTACCAATGCTTAATCAGTGAGGCACCTATCTCAGCGATCTGTCTATTTCGTTCATCCATAG
TTGCCTGACTCCCCGTCGTGTAGATAACTACGATACGGGAGGGCTTACCATCTGGCCCCAGTGCTGCAAT
GATACCGCGAGACCCACGCTCACCGGCTCCAGATTTATCAGCAATAAACCAGCCAGCCGGAAGGGCCGAG
CGCAGAAGTGGTCCTGCAACTTTATCCGCCTCCATCCAGTCTATTAATTGTTGCCGGGAAGCTAGAGTAA
GTAGTTCGCCAGTTAATAGTTTGCGCAACGTTGTTGCCATTGCTACAGGCATCGTGGTGTCACGCTCGTC
GTTTGGTATGGCTTCATTCAGCTCCGGTTCCCAACGATCAAGGCGAGTTACATGATCCCCCATGTTGTGC
AAAAAAGCGGTTAGCTCCTTCGGTCCTCCGATCGTTGTCAGAAGTAAGTTGGCCGCAGTGTTATCACTCA
TGGTTATGGCAGCACTGCATAATTCTCTTACTGTCATGCCATCCGTAAGATGCTTTTCTGTGACTGGTGA
GTACTCAACCAAGTCATTCTGAGAATAGTGTATGCGGCGACCGAGTTGCTCTTGCCCGGCGTCAATACGG
GATAATACCGCGCCACATAGCAGAACTTTAAAAGTGCTCATCATTGGAAAACGTTCTTCGGGGCGAAAAC
TCTCAAGGATCTTACCGCTGTTGAGATCCAGTTCGATGTAACCCACTCGTGCACCCAACTGATCTTCAGC
ATCTTTTACTTTCACCAGCGTTTCTGGGTGAGCAAAAACAGGAAGGCAAAATGCCGCAAAAAAGGGAATA
AGGGCGACACGGAAATGTTGAATACTCATACTCTTCCTTTTTCAATATTATTGAAGCATTTATCAGGGTT
ATTGTCTCATGAGCGGATACATATTTGAATGTATTTAGAAAAATAAACAAATAGGGGTTCCGCGCACATT
TCCCCGAAAAGTGCCACCTGACGTC
Features (pLannotate 1.2.2; 24 found; start..end, strand, type, name):
     36..80      -  misc_feature   bom (fragment): basis of mobility region from pBR322
    235..614     +  enhancer       CMV enhancer: human cytomegalovirus immediate early enhancer
    615..818     +  promoter       CMV promoter: human cytomegalovirus (CMV) immediate early promoter
    814..847     +  LTR            5' LTR (truncated) (fragment): truncated 5' long terminal repeat (LTR) from HIV-1
    863..881     +  promoter       T7 promoter: promoter for bacteriophage T7 RNA polymerase
    895..1674    +  CDS            cEGFP: cEGFP is a basic (constitutively fluorescent) green fluorescent protein published in 2008, derived from Aequorea victoria.
   1687..1956    +  CDS            cEGFP (fragment): cEGFP is a basic (constitutively fluorescent) green fluorescent protein published in 2008, derived from Aequorea victoria.
   1989..2070    -  polyA_signal   SV40 poly(A) signal: SV40 polyadenylation signal
   2093..2162    -  CDS            large T antigen (fragment): large T antigen from SV40 (simian virus 40)
   2177..2195    -  promoter       SP6 promoter: promoter for bacteriophage SP6 RNA polymerase
   2221..2445    +  polyA_signal   bGH poly(A) signal: bovine growth hormone polyadenylation signal
   2449..2470    +  promoter       SV40 promoter (fragment): SV40 enhancer and early promoter
   2491..2919    +  rep_origin     f1 ori (sequence partly withheld): f1 bacteriophage origin of replication; arrow indicates direction of (+) strand synthesis
   2933..3263    +  promoter       SV40 promoter: SV40 enhancer and early promoter
   3330..4121    +  CDS            neo: KKA2_KLEPN - Also known as kan, nptII. Experimental evidence at protein level: Swiss-Prot protein existence level 1. Resistance to kanamycin, neomycin, paromomycin, ribostamycin, butirosin and gentamicin B. From Klebsiella pneumoniae.
   4145..4303    +  CDS            ble (fragment): BLE_KLEPN - Experimental evidence at protein level: Swiss-Prot protein existence level 1. Binding protein with a strong affinity to the bleomycin family of antibiotics. Binds to CL990; an antimitotic-antibiotic compound. From Klebsiella pneumoniae.
   4298..4419    +  polyA_signal   SV40 poly(A) signal: SV40 polyadenylation signal
   4492..4508    -  protein_bind   lac operator: The lac repressor binds to the lac operator to inhibit transcription in E. coli. This inhibition can be relieved by adding lactose or isopropyl-β-D-thiogalactopyranoside (IPTG). lac repressor encoded by lacI
   4516..4546    -  promoter       lac promoter: promoter for the E. coli lac operon
   4561..4582    -  protein_bind   CAP binding site: CAP binding activates transcription in the presence of cAMP. E. coli catabolite activator protein
   4595..4687    -  CDS            lacI (fragment): lac repressor; lacI; The lac repressor binds to the lac operator to inhibit transcription in E. coli. This inhibition can be relieved by adding lactose or isopropyl-β-D-thiogalactopyranoside (IPTG).
   4870..5458    -  rep_origin     ori: high-copy-number ColE1/pMB1/pBR322/pUC origin of replication
   5629..6489    -  CDS            AmpR: β-lactamase; bla; confers resistance to ampicillin, carbenicillin, and related antibiotics
   6490..6594    -  promoter       AmpR promoter: bla
