>Addgene plasmid #200645 | pcDNA3 Split SNORA40 | addgene full sequence | sequence record 393459 | Addgene NGS Result
GACGGATCGGGAGATCTCCCGATCCCCTATGGTGCACTCTCAGTACAATCTGCTCTGATGCCGCATAGTT
AAGCCAGTATCTGCTCCCTGCTTGTGTGTTGGAGGTCGCTGAGTAGTGCGCGAGCAAAATTTAAGCTACA
ACAAGGCAAGGCTTGACCGACAATTGCATGAAGAATCTGCTTAGGGTTAGGCGTTTTGCGCTGCTTCGCG
ATGTACGGGCCAGATATACGCGTTGACATTGATTATTGACTAGTTATTAATAGTAATCAATTACGGGGTC
ATTAGTTCATAGCCCATATATGGAGTTCCGCGTTACATAACTTACGGTAAATGGCCCGCCTGGCTGACCG
CCCAACGACCCCCGCCCATTGACGTCAATAATGACGTATGTTCCCATAGTAACGCCAATAGGGACTTTCC
ATTGACGTCAATGGGTGGAGTATTTACGGTAAACTGCCCACTTGGCAGTACATCAAGTGTATCATATGCC
AAGTACGCCCCCTATTGACGTCAATGACGGTAAATGGCCCGCCTGGCATTATGCCCAGTACATGACCTTA
TGGGACTTTCCTACTTGGCAGTACATCTACGTATTAGTCATCGCTATTACCATGGTGATGCGGTTTTGGC
AGTACATCAATGGGCGTGGATAGCGGTTTGACTCACGGGGATTTCCAAGTCTCCACCCCATTGACGTCAA
TGGGAGTTTGTTTTGGCACCAAAATCAACGGGACTTTCCAAAATGTCGTAACAACTCCGCCCCATTGACG
CAAATGGGCGGTAGGCGTGTACGGTGGGAGGTCTATATAAGCAGAGCTCTCTGGCTAACTAGAGAACCCA
CTGCTTACTGGCTTATCGAAATTAATACGACTCACTATAGGGAGACCCAAGCTTGGTACCATGGTGAGCA
AGGGCGAGGAGCTGTTCACCGGGGTGGTGCCCATCCTGGTCGAGCTGGACGGCGACGTAAACGGCCACAA
GTTCAGCGTGTCCGGCGAGGGCGAGGGCGATGCCACCTACGGCAAGCTGACCCTGAAGTTCATCTGCACC
ACCGGCAAGCTGCCCGTGCCCTGGCCCACCCTCGTGACCACCCTGACCTACGGCGTGCAGTGCTTCAGCC
GCTACCCCGACCACATGAAGCAGCACGACTTCTTCAAGTCCGCCATGCCCGAAGGCTACGTCCAGGAGCG
CACCATCTTCTTCAAGGACGACGGCAACTACAAGACCCGCGCCGAGGTAAGTATCAAGGTTACAAGACAG
GTTTAAGGAGACCAATAGAAACTGGGCTTGTCGAGACAGAGAAGACTCTTGCGTTTCTCGAGGGATCCCG
TCGCTTACCGGTAAGCGACGAAGCTTAATAAAGGAGCTAGCTGCACTTATGTATGTTTTTGTTTAACGTG
GACAAAGACTTACAGATAGGTGCAAAAAATAAATCCTCTTTTGCAACCCAGAACTCATTGTTCAGTATGA
GTTTTGATACATATAAGAAGGGATATTACATATGTACAGAATTCATGATAGGCACCTATTGGTCTTACTG
ACATCCACTTTGCCTTTCTCTCCACAGGTGAAGTTCGAGGGCGACACCCTGGTGAACCGCATCGAGCTGA
AGGGCATCGACTTCAAGGAGGACGGCAACATCCTGGGGCACAAGCTGGAGTACAACTACAACAGCCACAA
CGTCTATATCATGGCCGACAAGCAGAAGAACGGCATCAAGGTGAACTTCAAGATCCGCCACAACATCGAG
GACGGCAGCGTGCAGCTCGCCGACCACTACCAGCAGAACACCCCCATCGGCGACGGCCCCGTGCTGCTGC
CCGACAACCACTACCTGAGCACCCAGTCCGCCCTGAGCAAAGACCCCAACGAGAAGCGCGATCACATGGT
CCTGCTGGAGTTCGTGACCGCCGCCGGGATCACTCTCGGCATGGACGAGCTGTACAAGGATGAGTTTGGA
CAAACCACAACTAGAATGCAGTGAAAAAAATGCTTTATTTGTGAAATTTGTGATGCTATTGCTTTATTTG
TAACCATTATAAGCTGCAATAAACAAGTTAACAACAACAATTGCATTCATTTTATGTTTCAGGTTCAGGG
GGAGGTGTGGGGGGCTTTTTAAAGCAAGTAAAACCTCTACAAATGTGGTATCTAGAGGGCCCTATTCTAT
AGTGTCACCTAAATGCTAGAGCTCGCTGATCAGCCTCGACTGTGCCTTCTAGTTGCCAGCCATCTGTTGT
TTGCCCCTCCCCCGTGCCTTCCTTGACCCTGGAAGGTGCCACTCCCACTGTCCTTTCCTAATAAAATGAG
GAAATTGCATCGCATTGTCTGAGTAGGTGTCATTCTATTCTGGGGGGTGGGGTGGGGCAGGACAGCAAGG
GGGAGGATTGGGAAGACAATAGCAGGCATGCTGGGGATGCGGTGGGCTCTATGGCTTCTGAGGCGGAAAG
AACCAGCTGGGGCTCTAGGGGGTATCCCC
[124 nt withheld, positions 2480-2603]
C
[91 nt withheld, positions 2605-2695]
A
[49 nt withheld, positions 2697-2745]
CCTTTGACGTTGGAGTCCACGTTCTTT
[37 nt withheld, positions 2773-2809]
ACCCTATCTCGGTCTATTCTTTTGATTTATAAGGGATTTTGCCGATTTCGGCCTATTGGTTAAAAAATGA
GCTGATTTAACAAAAATTTAACGCGAATTAATTCTGTGGAATGTGTGTCAGTTAGGGTGTGGAAAGTCCC
CAGGCTCCCCAGCAGGCAGAAGTATGCAAAGCATGCATCTCAATTAGTCAGCAACCAGGTGTGGAAAGTC
CCCAGGCTCCCCAGCAGGCAGAAGTATGCAAAGCATGCATCTCAATTAGTCAGCAACCATAGTCCCGCCC
CTAACTCCGCCCATCCCGCCCCTAACTCCGCCCAGTTCCGCCCATTCTCCGCCCCATGGCTGACTAATTT
TTTTTATTTATGCAGAGGCCGAGGCCGCCTCTGCCTCTGAGCTATTCCAGAAGTAGTGAGGAGGCTTTTT
TGGAGGCCTAGGCTTTTGCAAAAAGCTCCCGGGAGCTTGTATATCCATTTTCGGATCTGATCAAGAGACA
GGATGAGGATCGTTTCGCATGATTGAACAAGATGGATTGCACGCAGGTTCTCCGGCCGCTTGGGTGGAGA
GGCTATTCGGCTATGACTGGGCACAACAGACAATCGGCTGCTCTGATGCCGCCGTGTTCCGGCTGTCAGC
GCAGGGGCGCCCGGTTCTTTTTGTCAAGACCGACCTGTCCGGTGCCCTGAATGAACTGCAGGACGAGGCA
GCGCGGCTATCGTGGCTGGCCACGACGGGCGTTCCTTGCGCAGCTGTGCTCGACGTTGTCACTGAAGCGG
GAAGGGACTGGCTGCTATTGGGCGAAGTGCCGGGGCAGGATCTCCTGTCATCTCACCTTGCTCCTGCCGA
GAAAGTATCCATCATGGCTGATGCAATGCGGCGGCTGCATACGCTTGATCCGGCTACCTGCCCATTCGAC
CACCAAGCGAAACATCGCATCGAGCGAGCACGTACTCGGATGGAAGCCGGTCTTGTCGATCAGGATGATC
TGGACGAAGAGCATCAGGGGCTCGCGCCAGCCGAACTGTTCGCCAGGCTCAAGGCGCGCATGCCCGACGG
CGAGGATCTCGTCGTGACCCATGGCGATGCCTGCTTGCCGAATATCATGGTGGAAAATGGCCGCTTTTCT
GGATTCATCGACTGTGGCCGGCTGGGTGTGGCGGACCGCTATCAGGACATAGCGTTGGCTACCCGTGATA
TTGCTGAAGAGCTTGGCGGCGAATGGGCTGACCGCTTCCTCGTGCTTTACGGTATCGCCGCTCCCGATTC
GCAGCGCATCGCCTTCTATCGCCTTCTTGACGAGTTCTTCTGAGCGGGACTCTGGGGTTCGAAATGACCG
ACCAAGCGACGCCCAACCTGCCATCACGAGATTTCGATTCCACCGCCGCCTTCTATGAAAGGTTGGGCTT
CGGAATCGTTTTCCGGGACGCCGGCTGGATGATCCTCCAGCGCGGGGATCTCATGCTGGAGTTCTTCGCC
CACCCCAACTTGTTTATTGCAGCTTATAATGGTTACAAATAAAGCAATAGCATCACAAATTTCACAAATA
AAGCATTTTTTTCACTGCATTCTAGTTGTGGTTTGTCCAAACTCATCAATGTATCTTATCATGTCTGTAT
ACCGTCGACCTCTAGCTAGAGCTTGGCGTAATCATGGTCATAGCTGTTTCCTGTGTGAAATTGTTATCCG
CTCACAATTCCACACAACATACGAGCCGGAAGCATAAAGTGTAAAGCCTGGGGTGCCTAATGAGTGAGCT
AACTCACATTAATTGCGTTGCGCTCACTGCCCGCTTTCCAGTCGGGAAACCTGTCGTGCCAGCTGCATTA
ATGAATCGGCCAACGCGCGGGGAGAGGCGGTTTGCGTATTGGGCGCTCTTCCGCTTCCTCGCTCACTGAC
TCGCTGCGCTCGGTCGTTCGGCTGCGGCGAGCGGTATCAGCTCACTCAAAGGCGGTAATACGGTTATCCA
CAGAATCAGGGGATAACGCAGGAAAGAACATGTGAGCAAAAGGCCAGCAAAAGGCCAGGAACCGTAAAAA
GGCCGCGTTGCTGGCGTTTTTCCATAGGCTCCGCCCCCCTGACGAGCATCACAAAAATCGACGCTCAAGT
CAGAGGTGGCGAAACCCGACAGGACTATAAAGATACCAGGCGTTTCCCCCTGGAAGCTCCCTCGTGCGCT
CTCCTGTTCCGACCCTGCCGCTTACCGGATACCTGTCCGCCTTTCTCCCTTCGGGAAGCGTGGCGCTTTC
TCATAGCTCACGCTGTAGGTATCTCAGTTCGGTGTAGGTCGTTCGCTCCAAGCTGGGCTGTGTGCACGAA
CCCCCCGTTCAGCCCGACCGCTGCGCCTTATCCGGTAACTATCGTCTTGAGTCCAACCCGGTAAGACACG
ACTTATCGCCACTGGCAGCAGCCACTGGTAACAGGATTAGCAGAGCGAGGTATGTAGGCGGTGCTACAGA
GTTCTTGAAGTGGTGGCCTAACTACGGCTACACTAGAAGAACAGTATTTGGTATCTGCGCTCTGCTGAAG
CCAGTTACCTTCGGAAAAAGAGTTGGTAGCTCTTGATCCGGCAAACAAACCACCGCTGGTAGCGGTGGTT
TTTTTGTTTGCAAGCAGCAGATTACGCGCAGAAAAAAAGGATCTCAAGAAGATCCTTTGATCTTTTCTAC
GGGGTCTGACGCTCAGTGGAACGAAAACTCACGTTAAGGGATTTTGGTCATGAGATTATCAAAAAGGATC
TTCACCTAGATCCTTTTAAATTAAAAATGAAGTTTTAAATCAATCTAAAGTATATATGAGTAAACTTGGT
CTGACAGTTACCAATGCTTAATCAGTGAGGCACCTATCTCAGCGATCTGTCTATTTCGTTCATCCATAGT
TGCCTGACTCCCCGTCGTGTAGATAACTACGATACGGGAGGGCTTACCATCTGGCCCCAGTGCTGCAATG
ATACCGCGAGACCCACGCTCACCGGCTCCAGATTTATCAGCAATAAACCAGCCAGCCGGAAGGGCCGAGC
GCAGAAGTGGTCCTGCAACTTTATCCGCCTCCATCCAGTCTATTAATTGTTGCCGGGAAGCTAGAGTAAG
TAGTTCGCCAGTTAATAGTTTGCGCAACGTTGTTGCCATTGCTACAGGCATCGTGGTGTCACGCTCGTCG
TTTGGTATGGCTTCATTCAGCTCCGGTTCCCAACGATCAAGGCGAGTTACATGATCCCCCATGTTGTGCA
AAAAAGCGGTTAGCTCCTTCGGTCCTCCGATCGTTGTCAGAAGTAAGTTGGCCGCAGTGTTATCACTCAT
GGTTATGGCAGCACTGCATAATTCTCTTACTGTCATGCCATCCGTAAGATGCTTTTCTGTGACTGGTGAG
TACTCAACCAAGTCATTCTGAGAATAGTGTATGCGGCGACCGAGTTGCTCTTGCCCGGCGTCAATACGGG
ATAATACCGCGCCACATAGCAGAACTTTAAAAGTGCTCATCATTGGAAAACGTTCTTCGGGGCGAAAACT
CTCAAGGATCTTACCGCTGTTGAGATCCAGTTCGATGTAACCCACTCGTGCACCCAACTGATCTTCAGCA
TCTTTTACTTTCACCAGCGTTTCTGGGTGAGCAAAAACAGGAAGGCAAAATGCCGCAAAAAAGGGAATAA
GGGCGACACGGAAATGTTGAATACTCATACTCTTCCTTTTTCAATATTATTGAAGCATTTATCAGGGTTA
TTGTCTCATGAGCGGATACATATTTGAATGTATTTAGAAAAATAAACAAATAGGGGTTCCGCGCACATTT
CCCCGAAAAGTGCCACCTGACGTC
Features (pLannotate 1.2.2; 27 found; start..end, strand, type, name):
     28..80      -  misc_feature   bom (fragment): basis of mobility region from pBR322
    235..614     +  enhancer       CMV enhancer: human cytomegalovirus immediate early enhancer
    615..818     +  promoter       CMV promoter: human cytomegalovirus (CMV) immediate early promoter
    814..847     +  LTR            5' LTR (truncated) (fragment): truncated 5' long terminal repeat (LTR) from HIV-1
    863..881     +  promoter       T7 promoter: promoter for bacteriophage T7 RNA polymerase
    907..1239    +  CDS            (3-F)Tyr-EGFP (fragment): (3-F)Tyr-EGFP is a basic (constitutively fluorescent) green fluorescent protein published in 2004, derived from Aequorea victoria.
   1237..1318    +  intron         chimeric intron (fragment): chimera between introns from human β-globin and immunoglobulin heavy chain genes
   1371..1496    +  ncRNA          SNORA40: Accession: RF00561 - Small nucleolar RNA SNORA40
   1516..1567    +  intron         chimeric intron (fragment): chimera between introns from human β-globin and immunoglobulin heavy chain genes
   1565..1948    +  CDS            EGFP (fragment): EGFP is a basic (constitutively fluorescent) green fluorescent protein published in 1996, derived from Aequorea victoria. It is reported to be a rapidly-maturing weak dimer with moderate acid sensitivity.
   1978..2059    -  polyA_signal   SV40 poly(A) signal: SV40 polyadenylation signal
   2082..2151    -  CDS            large T antigen (fragment): large T antigen from SV40 (simian virus 40)
   2166..2184    -  promoter       SP6 promoter: promoter for bacteriophage SP6 RNA polymerase
   2210..2434    +  polyA_signal   bGH poly(A) signal: bovine growth hormone polyadenylation signal
   2438..2459    +  promoter       SV40 promoter (fragment): SV40 enhancer and early promoter
   2480..2908    +  rep_origin     f1 ori (sequence partly withheld): f1 bacteriophage origin of replication; arrow indicates direction of (+) strand synthesis
   2922..3251    +  promoter       SV40 promoter: SV40 enhancer and early promoter
   3318..4109    +  CDS            neo: KKA2_KLEPN - Also known as kan, nptII. Experimental evidence at protein level: Swiss-Prot protein existence level 1. Resistance to kanamycin, neomycin, paromomycin, ribostamycin, butirosin and gentamicin B. From Klebsiella pneumoniae.
   4133..4291    +  CDS            ble (fragment): BLE_KLEPN - Experimental evidence at protein level: Swiss-Prot protein existence level 1. Binding protein with a strong affinity to the bleomycin family of antibiotics. Binds to CL990; an antimitotic-antibiotic compound. From Klebsiella pneumoniae.
   4286..4407    +  polyA_signal   SV40 poly(A) signal: SV40 polyadenylation signal
   4480..4496    -  protein_bind   lac operator: The lac repressor binds to the lac operator to inhibit transcription in E. coli. This inhibition can be relieved by adding lactose or isopropyl-β-D-thiogalactopyranoside (IPTG). lac repressor encoded by lacI
   4504..4534    -  promoter       lac promoter: promoter for the E. coli lac operon
   4549..4570    -  protein_bind   CAP binding site: CAP binding activates transcription in the presence of cAMP. E. coli catabolite activator protein
   4583..4675    -  CDS            lacI (fragment): lac repressor; lacI; The lac repressor binds to the lac operator to inhibit transcription in E. coli. This inhibition can be relieved by adding lactose or isopropyl-β-D-thiogalactopyranoside (IPTG).
   4858..5446    -  rep_origin     ori: high-copy-number ColE1/pMB1/pBR322/pUC origin of replication
   5617..6477    -  CDS            AmpR: β-lactamase; bla; confers resistance to ampicillin, carbenicillin, and related antibiotics
   6478..6582    -  promoter       AmpR promoter: bla
