[The description below was written by a language model from this plasmid's Addgene catalogue record and pLannotate feature annotations shown in this document.]
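Description:
pcDNA3 Split SNORA40 is a mammalian expression plasmid built on the pcDNA3 backbone, designed to express the human box H/ACA small nucleolar RNA SNORA40 from within an intron of an EGFP reporter gene. It is propagated in E. coli at high copy through a ColE1/pUC-type origin with ampicillin selection (AmpR under its own bla promoter), and it also carries an f1 origin. For selection in mammalian cells, an SV40 early promoter drives the neo gene, followed by an SV40 polyadenylation signal, conferring G418 resistance.

The payload sits downstream of the CMV immediate-early enhancer and promoter. In the sequence-verified record, the EGFP coding sequence is annotated as two fragments separated by a chimeric intron (derived from human β-globin and immunoglobulin heavy chain introns), and the SNORA40 sequence is embedded between the two halves of that intron. This mimics the natural arrangement of most human snoRNAs, which are processed out of the introns of host genes. Splicing of the transcript should release the intron for snoRNA maturation while rejoining the two EGFP halves, so green fluorescence can report on transfection and correct splicing. A bGH polyadenylation signal lies downstream of the cassette, and T7 and SP6 promoters flank the insert; a reverse-oriented SV40 poly(A) fragment also appears to have been carried in with the insert.

The depositor's sequence differs by a few nucleotides in length. Its automated annotation labels the region only as EGFP-type fragments, without calling the intron or the snoRNA, but the layout is otherwise the same. The associated publication concerns snoRNAs and muscle differentiation defects in myotonic dystrophy type 1 cells.
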