Addgene plasmid #200645: pcDNA3 Split SNORA40
Purpose: Expressed a eGFP sequence where a chimeric intron with the sequence reference of SNORA40 (NR_002973.1) was inserted
Depositing lab: Claire Francastel. Depositing organization: CNRS, Delegation Paris Villejuif. Publication: Small nucleolar RNAs promote the restoration of muscle differentiation defects in cells from myotonic dystrophy type 1. Bogard B, Bonnet H, Boyarchuk E, Tellier G, Furling D, Mouly V, Francastel C, Hube F. Nucleic Acids Res. 2025 Mar 20;53(6):gkaf232. doi: 10.1093/nar/gkaf232. PubMed 40156865.
Backbone
  Vector backbone: pcDNA3
  Backbone size w/o insert (bp): 4738
  Total vector size (bp): 6617
  Vector type: Mammalian Expression
  Selectable markers: Neomycin (select with G418)
Growth in bacteria
  Bacterial resistance: Ampicillin, 100 μg/mL
  Growth temperature: 37°C
  Growth strain: DH5alpha
  Copy number: High Copy
Gene/Insert
  Gene/Insert name: Split GFP with chimeric intron containing SNORA40
  Species: H. sapiens (human)
  Insert size (bp): 1876
  Promoter: CMV
  Cloning method: Restriction Enzyme; 5′ cloning site SpeI (unknown if destroyed); 3′ cloning site XbaI (unknown if destroyed)
  Sequencing primers: 5′ T7; 3′ Sp6
Terms and licenses: Academic/Nonprofit Terms; Industry Terms: Not Available to Industry
How to cite: pcDNA3 Split SNORA40 was a gift from Claire Francastel (Addgene plasmid # 200645 ; http://n2t.net/addgene:200645 ; RRID:Addgene_200645)
